Addgene plasmid #103532: LSB-hsa-miR-450a-2-3p
Purpose: Used to sense miRNA activity using fluorescence based tools. hsa-miR-450a-2-3p target in 3' UTR of of mKate. miRNA activity can be measured by the repression of mKate2 relative to EBFP2 fluorescent proteins . Plasmid is inherently unstable; please see Depositor Comments
Depositing lab: Ron Weiss. Depositing organization: Massachusetts Institute of Technology. Publication: A mixed antagonistic/synergistic miRNA repression model enables accurate predictions of multi-input miRNA sensor activity. Gam JJ, Babb J, Weiss R. Nat Commun. 2018 Jun 22;9(1):2430. doi: 10.1038/s41467-018-04575-0. PubMed 29934631.
Backbone
  Vector backbone: Low Sensor Backbone (LSB)
  Vector type: Mammalian Expression, Synthetic Biology
Growth in bacteria
  Bacterial resistance: Ampicillin and Kanamycin, 100 & 50 μg/mL
  Growth temperature: 30°C
  Growth strain: NEB Stable
  Copy number: High Copy
Gene/Insert
  Gene/Insert name: hsa-miR-450a-2-3p target
  Species: H. sapiens (human)
  Entrez Gene: MIR450A2 (a.k.a. MIRN450-2, MIRN450A-2, MIRN450A2, mir-450a-2)
  Promoter: EF-1a
  Cloning method: Gibson Cloning
Terms and licenses: Academic/Nonprofit Terms; Industry Terms: Not Available to Industry
Depositor comments: Please note that this plasmid is inherently unstable due to a repeating poly A element. We recommend performing a diagnostic digest on multiple colonies upon receipt. The depositors would like to note the presence of several discrepancies between the depositor sequence and physical plasmid sequence. In particular, the sequences upstream and downstream of the puromycin coding region have 10 bp insertions which do not affect the ability to perform puromycin selection. The sequences for those regions within the physical plasmids are as follows: Upstream of Puro: GAATTCGACCGCCTGTCTCAAGGTGCCACC; Downstream of Puro: GCTTTGAGACTACGCGTGAATTCACTCCTC. Please contact if you are interested in this plasmid prior to placing an order.
How to cite: LSB-hsa-miR-450a-2-3p was a gift from Ron Weiss (Addgene plasmid # 103532 ; http://n2t.net/addgene:103532 ; RRID:Addgene_103532)
