[The description below was written by a language model from this plasmid's Addgene catalogue record and pLannotate feature annotations shown in this document.]
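Description:
LSB-hsa-miR-450a-2-3p is an 11 kb mammalian expression plasmid built on the Low Sensor Backbone (LSB), designed as a two-colour fluorescent reporter of microRNA activity in synthetic biology applications. It replicates in E. coli from a high-copy ColE1/pUC-type origin and carries both a β-lactamase gene (ampicillin) and an aph(3')-Ia gene (kanamycin), and the record lists dual selection with both antibiotics.

The payload consists of two parallel transcription units of matching design. Each has a human EF-1α core promoter with EF-1α intron A, a fluorescent protein coding sequence flanked by Gateway attB scars (attB4, attB1, attB2), and a rabbit β-globin 3' region with its polyadenylation signal. The first unit expresses the red protein mKate2 and, according to the catalogue entry, carries a target site for human miR-450a-2-3p in its 3' UTR. This site is not annotated in the feature table, but presumably lies in the unannotated stretch between attB2 and the β-globin sequence. The second unit expresses the blue protein EBFP2 without a target and serves as an internal reference. When the cognate miRNA is active in transfected cells, mKate2 output falls relative to EBFP2, so the red-to-blue ratio reports miRNA-mediated repression independently of plasmid dosage.

A puromycin N-acetyltransferase gene followed by a third β-globin poly(A) region is also present for selection in mammalian cells, although no promoter for it is annotated. The depositor notes that the repeated poly(A) elements make the plasmid inherently unstable. They also report small insertions flanking the puromycin coding region in the physical plasmid that are absent from the deposited sequence, and state that these do not impair puromycin selection.
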