Features (pLannotate 1.2.2; 28 found; start..end, strand, type, name):
     87..675     -  rep_origin     ori: high-copy-number ColE1/pMB1/pBR322/pUC origin of replication
    846..1706    -  CDS            AmpR: β-lactamase; bla; confers resistance to ampicillin, carbenicillin, and related antibiotics
   1707..1778    -  promoter       AmpR promoter: bla
   1857..2456    +  CDS            PuroR: puromycin N-acetyltransferase; pac from Streptomyces alboniger; confers resistance to puromycin
   2461..2541    +  CDS            HBB (fragment): HBB_PONPY - Experimental evidence at transcript level: Swiss-Prot protein existence level 2. Involved in oxygen transport from the lung to the various peripheral tissues. From Pongo pygmaeus (Bornean orangutan).
   2612..2667    +  polyA_signal   β-globin poly(A) signal: rabbit β-globin polyadenylation signal (Gil and Proudfoot, 1987)
   3646..3666    +  protein_bind   attB4: mutant version of attB; core recombination site for the Gateway® BP reaction BP Clonase™
   3734..3945    +  promoter       EF-1α core promoter: core promoter for human elongation factor EF-1α
   3946..4884    +  intron         EF-1α intron A: intron upstream of the start codon of human EF-1α
   4911..4931    +  protein_bind   attB1: mutant version of attB; core recombination site for the Gateway® BP reaction BP Clonase™
   4951..5646    +  CDS            mKate2: mKate2 is a basic (constitutively fluorescent) red fluorescent protein published in 2009, derived from Entacmaea quadricolor. It is reported to be a rapidly-maturing monomer with moderate acid sensitivity.
   5666..5690    -  protein_bind   attB2: mutant version of attB; recombination site for the Gateway® BP reaction BP Clonase™
   5834..5908    +  CDS            HBB (fragment): HBB_PONPY - Experimental evidence at transcript level: Swiss-Prot protein existence level 2. Involved in oxygen transport from the lung to the various peripheral tissues. From Pongo pygmaeus (Bornean orangutan).
   5979..6034    +  polyA_signal   β-globin poly(A) signal: rabbit β-globin polyadenylation signal (Gil and Proudfoot, 1987)
   6418..6443    +  misc_feature   SA: splice acceptor site
   7115..7135    +  protein_bind   attB4: mutant version of attB; core recombination site for the Gateway® BP reaction BP Clonase™
   7203..7414    +  promoter       EF-1α core promoter: core promoter for human elongation factor EF-1α
   7415..8353    +  intron         EF-1α intron A: intron upstream of the start codon of human EF-1α
   8380..8400    +  protein_bind   attB1: mutant version of attB; core recombination site for the Gateway® BP reaction BP Clonase™
   8411..9127    +  CDS            EBFP2: EBFP2 is a basic (constitutively fluorescent) blue fluorescent protein published in 2007, derived from Aequorea victoria. It is reported to be a rapidly-maturing monomer with moderate acid sensitivity.
   9135..9159    -  protein_bind   attB2: mutant version of attB; recombination site for the Gateway® BP reaction BP Clonase™
   9163..9243    +  CDS            HBB (fragment): HBB_PONPY - Experimental evidence at transcript level: Swiss-Prot protein existence level 2. Involved in oxygen transport from the lung to the various peripheral tissues. From Pongo pygmaeus (Bornean orangutan).
   9314..9369    +  polyA_signal   β-globin poly(A) signal: rabbit β-globin polyadenylation signal (Gil and Proudfoot, 1987)
   9752..9774    -  protein_bind   lac operator (fragment): The lac repressor binds to the lac operator to inhibit transcription in E. coli. This inhibition can be relieved by adding lactose or isopropyl-β-D-thiogalactopyranoside (IPTG). lac repressor encoded by lacI
   9778..9808    -  promoter       lac promoter: promoter for the E. coli lac operon
   9823..9844    -  protein_bind   CAP binding site: CAP binding activates transcription in the presence of cAMP. E. coli catabolite activator protein
   9857..9896    -  CDS            lacI (fragment): lac repressor; lacI; The lac repressor binds to the lac operator to inhibit transcription in E. coli. This inhibition can be relieved by adding lactose or isopropyl-β-D-thiogalactopyranoside (IPTG).
  10069..10878   +  CDS            KanR: aminoglycoside phosphotransferase; aph(3')-Ia; confers resistance to kanamycin in bacteria or G418 (Geneticin®) in eukaryotes
>Addgene plasmid #103532 | LSB-hsa-miR-450a-2-3p | depositor full sequence | sequence record 196112 | Full Sequence
AATTGAGGGGATAACGCAGGAAAGAACATGTGAGCAAAAGGCCAGCAAAAGGCCAGGAACCGTAAAAAGG
CCGCGTTGCTGGCGTTTTTCCATAGGCTCCGCCCCCCTGACGAGCATCACAAAAATCGACGCTCAAGTCA
GAGGTGGCGAAACCCGACAGGACTATAAAGATACCAGGCGTTTCCCCCTGGAAGCTCCCTCGTGCGCTCT
CCTGTTCCGACCCTGCCGCTTACCGGATACCTGTCCGCCTTTCTCCCTTCGGGAAGCGTGGCGCTTTCTC
ATAGCTCACGCTGTAGGTATCTCAGTTCGGTGTAGGTCGTTCGCTCCAAGCTGGGCTGTGTGCACGAACC
CCCCGTTCAGCCCGACCGCTGCGCCTTATCCGGTAACTATCGTCTTGAGTCCAACCCGGTAAGACACGAC
TTATCGCCACTGGCAGCAGCCACTGGTAACAGGATTAGCAGAGCGAGGTATGTAGGCGGTGCTACAGAGT
TCTTGAAGTGGTGGCCTAACTACGGCTACACTAGAAGAACAGTATTTGGTATCTGCGCTCTGCTGAAGCC
AGTTACCTTCGGAAAAAGAGTTGGTAGCTCTTGATCCGGCAAACAAACCACCGCTGGTAGCGGTGGTTTT
TTTGTTTGCAAGCAGCAGATTACGCGCAGAAAAAAAGGATCTCAAGAAGATCCTTTGATCTTTTCTACGG
GGTCTGACGCTCAGTGGAACGAAAACTCACGTTAAGGGATTTTGGTCATGAGATTATCAAAAAGGATCTT
CACCTAGATCCTTTTAAATTAAAAATGAAGTTTTAAATCAATCTAAAGTATATATGAGTAAACTTGGTCT
GACAGTTACCAATGCTTAATCAGTGAGGCACCTATCTCAGCGATCTGTCTATTTCGTTCATCCATAGTTG
CCTGACTCCCCGTCGTGTAGATAACTACGATACGGGAGGGCTTACCATCTGGCCCCAGTGCTGCAATGAT
ACCGCGAGAACCACGCTCACCGGCTCCAGATTTATCAGCAATAAACCAGCCAGCCGGAAGGGCCGAGCGC
AGAAGTGGTCCTGCAACTTTATCCGCCTCCATCCAGTCTATTAATTGTTGCCGGGAAGCTAGAGTAAGTA
GTTCGCCAGTTAATAGTTTGCGCAACGTTGTTGCCATTGCTACAGGCATCGTGGTGTCACGCTCGTCGTT
TGGTATGGCTTCATTCAGCTCCGGTTCCCAACGATCAAGGCGAGTTACATGATCCCCCATGTTGTGCAAA
AAAGCGGTTAGCTCCTTCGGTCCTCCGATCGTTGTCAGAAGTAAGTTGGCCGCAGTGTTATCACTCATGG
TTATGGCAGCACTGCATAATTCTCTTACTGTCATGCCATCCGTAAGATGCTTTTCTGTGACTGGTGAGTA
CTCAACCAAGTCATTCTGAGAATAGTGTATGCGGCGACCGAGTTGCTCTTGCCCGGCGTCAATACGGGAT
AATACCGCGCCACATAGCAGAACTTTAAAAGTGCTCATCATTGGAAAACGTTCTTCGGGGCGAAAACTCT
CAAGGATCTTACCGCTGTTGAGATCCAGTTCGATGTAACCCACTCGTGCACCCAACTGATCTTCAGCATC
TTTTACTTTCACCAGCGTTTCTGGGTGAGCAAAAACAGGAAGGCAAAATGCCGCAAAAAAGGGAATAAGG
GCGACACGGAAATGTTGAATACTCATACTCTTCCTTTTTCAATATTATTGAAGCATTTATCAGGGTTATT
GTCTCATGAGCGGATACATATTTGAATGTAGCTCCGAATTTCTCGAGGGCTTGTCGACGACGGCGGTCTC
CGTCGTCAGGATCATGAATTCGACCCGCCTGCCACCATGACCGAGTACAAGCCCACGGTGCGCCTCGCCA
CCCGCGACGACGTCCCCCGGGCCGTACGCACCCTCGCCGCCGCGTTCGCCGACTACCCCGCCACGCGCCA
CACCGTCGACCCGGACCGCCACATCGAGCGGGTCACCGAGCTGCAAGAACTCTTCCTCACGCGCGTCGGG
CTCGACATCGGCAAGGTGTGGGTCGCGGACGACGGCGCCGCGGTGGCGGTCTGGACCACGCCGGAGAGCG
TCGAAGCGGGGGCGGTGTTCGCCGAGATCGGCCCGCGCATGGCCGAGTTGAGCGGTTCCCGGCTGGCCGC
GCAGCAACAGATGGAAGGCCTCCTGGCGCCGCACCGGCCCAAGGAGCCCGCGTGGTTCCTGGCCACCGTC
GGCGTCTCGCCCGACCACCAGGGCAAGGGTCTGGGCAGCGCCGTCGTGCTCCCCGGAGTGGAGGCGGCCG
AGCGCGCCGGGGTGCCCGCCTTCCTGGAGACATCCGCGCCCCGCAACCTCCCCTTCTACGAGCGGCTCGG
CTTCACCGTCACCGCCGACGTCGAGGTGCCCGAAGGACCGCGCACCTGGTGCATGACCCGCAAGCCCGGT
GCCTGATACGCGTGAATTCACTCCTCAGGTGCAGGCTGCCTATCAGAAGGTGGTGGCTGGTGTGGCCAAT
GCCCTGGCTCACAAATACCACTGAGATCTTTTTCCCTCTGCCAAAAATTATGGGGACATCATGAAGCCCC
TTGAGCATCTGACTTCTGGCTAATAAAGGAAATTTATTTTCATTGCAATAGTGTGTTGGAATTTTTTGTG
TCTCTCACTCGGAAGGACATATGGGAGGGCAAATCATTTAAAACATCAGAATGAGTATTTGGTTTAGAGT
TTGGCAACATATGCCCATATGCTGGCTGCCATGAACAAAGGTTGGCTATAAAGAGGTCATCAGTATATGA
AACAGCCCCCTGCTGTCCATTCCTTATTCCATAGAAAAGCCTTGACTTGAGGTTAGATTTTTTTTATATT
TTGTTTTGTGTTATTTTTTTCTTTAACATCCCTAAAATTTTCCTTACATGTTTTACTAGCCAGATTTTTC
CTCCTCTCCTGACTACTCCCAGTCATAGCTGTCCCTCTTCTCTTATGGAGATCCCTCGACCTGCAGCCCA
AGCTTGAATTCTCTAGAATTACCCTGTTATCCCTATGCTTGGTTTACCGAGCTCTTATTGGTTTTCAAAC
TTCATTGACTGTGCCCAACGCGCCTGGGAGCTCACGGGGACAGCCCCCCCCCAAAGCCCCCAGGGATGTA
ATTACGTCCCTCCCCCGCTAGGGGGCAGCAGCGAGCCGCCCGGGGCTCCGCTCCGGTCCGGCGCTCCCCC
CGCATCCCCGAGCCGGCAGCGTGCGGGGACAGCCCGGGCACGGGGAAGGTGGCACGGGATCGCTTTCCTC
TGAACGCTTCTCGCTGCTCTTTGAGCCTGCAGACACCTGGGGGGATACGGGGAAAAAGCTAGGCTGAAAG
ACCGGTTCTTAGAATGACACGCGCCTGGGAGCTCACGGGGACAGCCCCCCCCCAAAGCCCCCAGGGATGT
AATTACGTCCCTCCCCCGCTAGGGGGCAGCAGCGAGCCGCCCGGGGCTCCGCTCCGGTCCGGCGCTCCCC
CCGCATCCCCGAGCCGGCAGCGTGCGGGGACAGCCCGGGCACGGGGAAGGTGGCACGGGATCGCTTTCCT
CTGAACGCTTCTCGCTGCTCTTTGAGCCTGCAGACACCTGGGGGGATACGGGGAAAAAGCTAACTTCTGA
GACGACAACTTTGTATAGAAAAGTTGGCTCCGAATTCGCCCTTGACAGCAGAGATCCAGTTTGGTTAATT
AATTGGCTCCGGTGCCCGTCAGTGGGCAGAGCGCACATCGCCCACAGTCCCCGAGAAGTTGTGGGGAGGG
GTCGGCAATTGAACCGGTGCCTAGAGAAGGTGGCGCGGGGTAAACTGGGAAAGTGATGTCGTGTACTGGC
TCCGCCTTTTTCCCGAGGGTGGGGGAGAACCGTATATAAGTGCAGTAGTCGCCGTGAACGTTCTTTTTCG
CAACGGGTTTGCCGCCAGAACACAGGTAAGTGCCGTGTGTGGTTCCCGCGGGCCTGGCCTCTTTACGGGT
TATGGCCCTTGCGTGCCTTGAATTACTTCCACCTGGCTGCAGTACGTGATTCTTGATCCCGAGCTTCGGG
TTGGAAGTGGGTGGGAGAGTTCGAGGCCTTGCGCTTAAGGAGCCCCTTCGCCTCGTGCTTGAGTTGAGGC
CTGGCCTGGGCGCTGGGGCCGCCGCGTGCGAATCTGGTGGCACCTTCGCGCCTGTCTCGCTGCTTTCGAT
AAGTCTCTAGCCATTTAAAATTTTTGATGACCTGCTGCGACGCTTTTTTTCTGGCAAGATAGTCTTGTAA
ATGCGGGCCAAGATCTGCACACTGGTATTTCGGTTTTTGGGGCCGCGGGCGGCGACGGGGCCCGTGCGTC
CCAGCGCACATGTTCGGCGAGGCGGGGCCTGCGAGCGCGGCCACCGAGAATCGGACGGGGGTAGTCTCAA
GCTGGCCGGCCTGCTCTGGTGCCTGGCCTCGCGCCGCCGTGTATCGCCCCGCCCTGGGCGGCAAGGCTGG
CCCGGTCGGCACCAGTTGCGTGAGCGGAAAGATGGCCGCTTCCCGGCCCTGCTGCAGGGAGCTCAAAATG
GAGGACGCGGCGCTCGGGAGAGCGGGCGGGTGAGTCACCCACACAAAGGAAAAGGGCCTTTCCGTCCTCA
GCCGTCGCTTCATGTGACTCCACGGAGTACCGGGCGCCGTCCAGGCACCTCGATTAGTTCTCGAGCTTTT
GGAGTACGTCGTCTTTAGGTTGGGGGGAGGGGTTTTATGCGATGGAGTTTCCCCACACTGAGTGGGTGGA
GACTGAAGTTAGGCCAGCTTGGCACTTGATGTAATTCTCCTTGGAATTTGCCCTTTTTGAGTTTGGATCT
TGGTTCATTCTCAAGCCTCAGACAGTGGTTCAAAGTTTTTTTCTTCCATTTCAGGTGTCGTGAGAAGGGC
GAATTCGACCCAAGTTTGTACAAAAAAGCAGGCTGGATCCAGGTGCCACCATGGTGAGCGAGCTGATTAA
GGAGAACATGCACATGAAGCTGTACATGGAGGGCACCGTGAACAACCACCACTTCAAGTGCACATCCGAG
GGCGAAGGCAAGCCCTACGAGGGCACCCAGACCATGAGAATCAAGGCGGTCGAGGGCGGCCCTCTCCCCT
TCGCCTTCGACATCCTGGCTACCAGCTTCATGTACGGCAGCAAAACCTTCATCAACCACACCCAGGGCAT
CCCCGACTTCTTTAAGCAGTCCTTCCCCGAGGGCTTCACATGGGAGAGAGTCACCACATACGAAGATGGG
GGCGTGCTGACCGCTACCCAGGACACCAGCCTCCAGGACGGCTGCCTCATCTACAACGTCAAGATCAGAG
GGGTGAACTTCCCATCCAACGGCCCTGTGATGCAGAAGAAAACACTCGGCTGGGAGGCCTCCACCGAGAC
ACTGTACCCCGCTGACGGCGGCCTGGAAGGCAGAGCCGACATGGCCCTGAAGCTCGTGGGCGGGGGCCAC
CTGATCTGCAACCTTAAGACCACATACAGATCCAAGAAACCCGCTAAGAACCTCAAGATGCCCGGCGTCT
ACTATGTGGACAGGAGACTGGAAAGAATCAAGGAGGCCGACAAAGAGACATACGTCGAGCAGCACGAGGT
GGCTGTGGCCAGATACTGCGACCTCCCTAGCAAACTGGGGCACAAACTTAATTGAGAATTCTACCACCCA
GCTTTCTTGTACAAAGTGGTACGTCTCAAGACCAGAGGTCTCTGCTTTTACTTAAATGAATGCAAAATGT
CCCCAATATGAATGCAAAATGTCCCCAATATGAATGCAAAATGTCCCCAATATGAATGCAAAATGTCCCC
AATCAACCAGAAGAGACCTGTGCTTCACTCCTCAGGTGCAGGCTGCCTATCAGAAGGTGGTGGCTGGTGT
GGCCAATGCCCTGGCTCACAAATACCACTGAGATCTTTTTCCCTCTGCCAAAAATTATGGGGACATCATG
AAGCCCCTTGAGCATCTGACTTCTGGCTAATAAAGGAAATTTATTTTCATTGCAATAGTGTGTTGGAATT
TTTTGTGTCTCTCACTCGGAAGGACATATGGGAGGGCAAATCATTTAAAACATCAGAATGAGTATTTGGT
TTAGAGTTTGGCAACATATGCCCATATGCTGGCTGCCATGAACAAAGGTTGGCTATAAAGAGGTCATCAG
TATATGAAACAGCCCCCTGCTGTCCATTCCTTATTCCATAGAAAAGCCTTGACTTGAGGTTAGATTTTTT
TTATATTTTGTTTTGTGTTATTTTTTTCTTTAACATCCCTAAAATTTTCCTTACATGTTTTACTAGCCAG
ATTTTTCCTCCTCTCCTGACTACTCCCAGTCATAGCTGTCCCTCTTCTCTTATGGAGATCCCGAGCGGTG
CGTTTTTATGCTTGTAGTATTGTATAATGTTTTTAAGATCCAAGCTTCTGACCTCTTCTCTTCCTCCCAC
AGGGCCTCGAGACAATTGCATCGATGGTACCAGTGAAAGTCTGCAATGAATTCGAGTTGGCGCGCCTGTC
ATTCTAAATCTCTCTTTCAGCCTAAAGCTTTTTCCCCGTATCCCCCCAGGTGTCTGCAGGCTCAAAGAGC
AGCGAGAAGCGTTCAGAGGAAAGCGATCCCGTGCCACCTTCCCCGTGCCCGGGCTGTCCCCGCACGCTGC
CGGCTCGGGGATGCGGGGGGAGCGCCGGACCGGAGCGGAGCCCCGGGCGGCTCGCTGCTGCCCCCTAGCG
GGGGAGGGACGTAATTACATCCCTGGGGGCTTTGGGAGGGGGCTGTCCCCGTGAGCTCCCAGGCGCGCCT
GTCATTCTAAATCTCTCTTTCAGCCTAAAGCTTTTTCCCCGTATCCCCCCAGGTGTCTGCAGGCTCAAAG
AGCAGCGAGAAGCGTTCAGAGGAAAGCGATCCCGTGCCACCTTCCCCGTGCCCGGGCTGTCCCCGCACGC
TGCCGGCTCGGGGATGCGGGGGGAGCGCCGGACCGGAGCGGAGCCCCGGGCGGCTCGCTGCTGCCCCCTA
GCGGGGGAGGGACGTAATTACATCCCTGGGGGCTTTGGGGGGGGGCTGTCCCCGTGAGCTCCCAGGCGCG
CCAACTCGGTACCGTATCGATGTCGACGTTAACGCTAGTGATATCAACTTTGTATAGAAAAGTTGGCTCC
GAATTCGCCCTTGACAGCAGAGATCCAGTTTGGTTAATTAATTGGCTCCGGTGCCCGTCAGTGGGCAGAG
CGCACATCGCCCACAGTCCCCGAGAAGTTGTGGGGAGGGGTCGGCAATTGAACCGGTGCCTAGAGAAGGT
GGCGCGGGGTAAACTGGGAAAGTGATGTCGTGTACTGGCTCCGCCTTTTTCCCGAGGGTGGGGGAGAACC
GTATATAAGTGCAGTAGTCGCCGTGAACGTTCTTTTTCGCAACGGGTTTGCCGCCAGAACACAGGTAAGT
GCCGTGTGTGGTTCCCGCGGGCCTGGCCTCTTTACGGGTTATGGCCCTTGCGTGCCTTGAATTACTTCCA
CCTGGCTGCAGTACGTGATTCTTGATCCCGAGCTTCGGGTTGGAAGTGGGTGGGAGAGTTCGAGGCCTTG
CGCTTAAGGAGCCCCTTCGCCTCGTGCTTGAGTTGAGGCCTGGCCTGGGCGCTGGGGCCGCCGCGTGCGA
ATCTGGTGGCACCTTCGCGCCTGTCTCGCTGCTTTCGATAAGTCTCTAGCCATTTAAAATTTTTGATGAC
CTGCTGCGACGCTTTTTTTCTGGCAAGATAGTCTTGTAAATGCGGGCCAAGATCTGCACACTGGTATTTC
GGTTTTTGGGGCCGCGGGCGGCGACGGGGCCCGTGCGTCCCAGCGCACATGTTCGGCGAGGCGGGGCCTG
CGAGCGCGGCCACCGAGAATCGGACGGGGGTAGTCTCAAGCTGGCCGGCCTGCTCTGGTGCCTGGCCTCG
CGCCGCCGTGTATCGCCCCGCCCTGGGCGGCAAGGCTGGCCCGGTCGGCACCAGTTGCGTGAGCGGAAAG
ATGGCCGCTTCCCGGCCCTGCTGCAGGGAGCTCAAAATGGAGGACGCGGCGCTCGGGAGAGCGGGCGGGT
GAGTCACCCACACAAAGGAAAAGGGCCTTTCCGTCCTCAGCCGTCGCTTCATGTGACTCCACGGAGTACC
GGGCGCCGTCCAGGCACCTCGATTAGTTCTCGAGCTTTTGGAGTACGTCGTCTTTAGGTTGGGGGGAGGG
GTTTTATGCGATGGAGTTTCCCCACACTGAGTGGGTGGAGACTGAAGTTAGGCCAGCTTGGCACTTGATG
TAATTCTCCTTGGAATTTGCCCTTTTTGAGTTTGGATCTTGGTTCATTCTCAAGCCTCAGACAGTGGTTC
AAAGTTTTTTTCTTCCATTTCAGGTGTCGTGAGAAGGGCGAATTCGACCCAAGTTTGTACAAAAAAGCAG
GCTCGCCACCATGGTGAGCAAGGGCGAGGAGCTGTTCACCGGGGTGGTGCCCATCCTGGTCGAGCTGGAC
GGCGACGTAAACGGCCACAAGTTCAGCGTGAGGGGCGAGGGCGAGGGCGATGCCACCAACGGCAAGCTGA
CCCTGAAGTTCATCTGCACCACCGGCAAGCTGCCCGTGCCCTGGCCCACCCTCGTGACCACCCTGAGCCA
CGGCGTGCAGTGCTTCGCCCGCTACCCCGACCACATGAAGCAGCACGACTTCTTCAAGTCCGCCATGCCC
GAAGGCTACGTCCAGGAGCGCACCATCTTCTTCAAGGACGACGGCACCTACAAGACCCGCGCCGAGGTGA
AGTTCGAGGGCGACACCCTAGTGAACCGCATCGAGCTGAAGGGCGTCGACTTCAAGGAGGACGGCAACAT
CCTGGGGCACAAGCTGGAGTACAACTTCAACAGCCACAACATCTATATCATGGCCGTCAAGCAGAAGAAC
GGCATCAAGGTGAACTTCAAGATCCGCCACAACGTGGAGGACGGCAGCGTGCAGCTCGCCGACCACTACC
AGCAGAACACCCCCATCGGCGACGGCCCCGTGCTGCTGCCCGACAGCCACTACCTGAGCACCCAGTCCGT
GCTGAGCAAAGACCCCAACGAGAAGCGCGATCACATGGTCCTGCTGGAGTTCCGCACCGCCGCCGGGATC
ACTCTCGGCATGGACGAGCTGTACAAGTAATACCACCCAGCTTTCTTGTACAAAGTGGTACGCGTGAATT
CACTCCTCAGGTGCAGGCTGCCTATCAGAAGGTGGTGGCTGGTGTGGCCAATGCCCTGGCTCACAAATAC
CACTGAGATCTTTTTCCCTCTGCCAAAAATTATGGGGACATCATGAAGCCCCTTGAGCATCTGACTTCTG
GCTAATAAAGGAAATTTATTTTCATTGCAATAGTGTGTTGGAATTTTTTGTGTCTCTCACTCGGAAGGAC
ATATGGGAGGGCAAATCATTTAAAACATCAGAATGAGTATTTGGTTTAGAGTTTGGCAACATATGCCCAT
ATGCTGGCTGCCATGAACAAAGGTTGGCTATAAAGAGGTCATCAGTATATGAAACAGCCCCCTGCTGTCC
ATTCCTTATTCCATAGAAAAGCCTTGACTTGAGGTTAGATTTTTTTTATATTTTGTTTTGTGTTATTTTT
TTCTTTAACATCCCTAAAATTTTCCTTACATGTTTTACTAGCCAGATTTTTCCTCCTCTCCTGACTACTC
CCAGTCATAGCTGTCCCTCTTCTCTTATGGAGATCCCTCGACCTGCAGCCCAAGCTTGGCGTAATCATGG
TCATAGCTGTTTCCTGTGTGAAATTGTTATCCGCTCACAATTCCACACAACATACGAGCCGGAAGCATAA
AGTGTAAAGCCTGGGGTGCCTAATGAGTGAGCTAACTCACATTAATTGCGTTGCGCTCACTGCCCGCTTT
CCAGTCGGGAAACCTGTCGTGCCAGCGGATCGACAGTACTAAGCTTGGTCTAATACCCAATCTCTCGTCT
TATCCAGATGTTTTATACGCCTCTGGCCCGTGTCTCAAAATCTCTGATGTTACATTGCACAAGATAAAAT
AATATCATCATGAACAATAAAACTGTCTGCTTACATAAACAGTAATACAAGGGGTGTTATGAGCCATATT
CAACGGGAAACGTCGAGGCCGCGATTAAATTCCAACATGGATGCTGATTTATATGGGTATAAATGGGCTC
GCGATAATGTCGGGCAATCAGGTGCGACAATCTATCGCTTGTATGGGAAGCCCGATGCGCCAGAGTTGTT
TCTGAAACATGGCAAAGGTAGCGTTGCCAATGATGTTACAGATGAGATGGTCAGACTAAACTGGCTGACG
GAATTTATGCCTCTTCCGACCATCAAGCATTTTATCCGTACTCCTGATGATGCATGGTTACTCACCACTG
CGATCCCCGGAAAAACAGCATTCCAGGTATTAGAAGAATATCCTGATTCAGGTGAAAATATTGTTGATGC
GCTGGCAGTGTTCCTGCGCCGGTTGCATTCGATTCCTGTTTGTAATTGTCCTTTTAACAGCGATCGCGTA
TTTCGTCTCGCTCAGGCGCAATCACGAATGAATAACGGTTTGGTTGATGCGAGTGATTTTGATGACGAGC
GTAATGGCTGGCCTGTTGAACAAGTCTGGAAAGAAATGCATAAACTTTTGCCATTCTCACCGGATTCAGT
CGTCACTCATGGTGATTTCTCACTTGATAACCTTATTTTTGACGAGGGGAAATTAATAGGTTGTATTGAT
GTTGGACGAGTCGGAATCGCAGACCGATACCAGGATCTTGCCATCCTATGGAACTGCCTCGGTGAGTTTT
CTCCTTCATTACAGAAACGGCTTTTTCAAAAATATGGTATTGATAATCCTGATATGAATAAATTGCAGTT
TCATTTGATGCTCGATGAGTTTTTCTAATCAGAATTGGTTAATTGGTTGTAACACTGGCAGAGCATTACG
CTGACTTGACGGGACGGCGCAAGCTCATGACCAAAATCCCTTAACGTGAGTTACGCGTCGTTCCACTGAG
CGTCAGAGGTATCACTAGTATTACAGAGGTAAGTTATAACAGTCGCCTAACCC
