>Addgene plasmid #103532 | LSB-hsa-miR-450a-2-3p | depositor partial sequence | sequence record 196113 | hsa-miR-450a-2-3p target
ATGAATGCAAAATGTCCCCAAT
